Addgene plasmid #39836: EKAR2G_design1_mTFP_227_Venus_195
Depositing lab: Olivier Pertz. Depositing organization: University of Basel. Publication: A Versatile Toolkit to Produce Sensitive FRET Biosensors to Visualize Signaling in Time and Space. Fritz RD, Letzelter M, Reimann A, Martin K, Fusco L, Ritsma L, Ponsioen B, Fluri E, Schulte-Merker S, van Rheenen J, Pertz O. Sci Signal. 2013 Jul 23;6(285):rs12. doi: 10.1126/scisignal.2004135. PubMed 23882122.
Backbone
  Vector backbone: pTriEx4
  Backbone manufacturer: Novagen
  Backbone size w/o insert (bp): 4900
  Total vector size (bp): 7050
  Vector type: Mammalian Expression, Bacterial Expression, Insect Expression
Growth in bacteria
  Bacterial resistance: Ampicillin, 100 μg/mL
  Growth temperature: 37°C
  Growth strain: Top10
  Copy number: High Copy
Gene/Insert
  Gene/Insert name: Erk activity reporter
  Species: Synthetic
  Insert size (bp): 2189
  Promoter: CMV
  Tag / fusion protein: His-Myc (N terminal on insert)
  Cloning method: Restriction Enzyme; 5′ cloning site PacI (not destroyed); 3′ cloning site XhoI (not destroyed)
  Sequencing primers: 5′ ctggttattgtgctgtctc; 3′ tcagtggtatttgtga
Resource information
  A portion of this plasmid was derived from a plasmid made by: Karel Svoboda, Janelia Farm Research Campus, Howard Hughes Medical Institute, Ashburn
Terms and licenses: Academic/Nonprofit Terms; Industry Terms: Not Available to Industry
Depositor comments: A genetically encoded fluorescent sensor of ERK activity. 2008. PNAS 205(49)
How to cite: EKAR2G_design1_mTFP_227_Venus_195 was a gift from Olivier Pertz (Addgene plasmid # 39836 ; http://n2t.net/addgene:39836 ; RRID:Addgene_39836)
