[The description below was written by a language model from this plasmid's Addgene catalogue record.]
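Description:
EKAR2G_design1_mTFP_227_Venus_195 is a plasmid encoding a genetically encoded FRET biosensor for ERK (extracellular signal-regulated kinase) activity, built in the Novagen pTriEx4 backbone. pTriEx-type vectors are designed to allow expression of the same insert in mammalian, insect and bacterial cells, and the record lists all three as vector types. The promoter recorded for the insert is CMV, which drives expression in mammalian cells. The plasmid is about 7 kb in total, is maintained at high copy in E. coli and is selected with ampicillin.

The roughly 2.2 kb synthetic insert, described as an Erk activity reporter, sits between PacI and XhoI sites that were both preserved, and carries an N-terminal His-Myc tag that can be used for purification and immunodetection. The construct name indicates a second-generation EKAR sensor ("design 1") using mTFP as the FRET donor and Venus as the acceptor. The numbers 227 and 195 most likely denote the particular fluorescent protein variants, such as circular permutation positions, but the record does not define them. It also does not detail the sensing module. In general, EKAR-type reporters place an ERK substrate sequence and a phospho-binding domain between the two fluorophores, so that phosphorylation changes their conformation and therefore the FRET efficiency. Part of the plasmid derives from an earlier published ERK activity sensor. The construct belongs to a toolkit of biosensor variants for optimising FRET sensitivity, and it is suited to live-cell imaging of ERK signalling dynamics in time and space. No feature table was supplied, so element positions cannot be confirmed.
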