>Addgene plasmid #39836 | EKAR2G_design1_mTFP_227_Venus_195 | depositor partial sequence | sequence record 50458 | Biosensor
CCATGGCACACCATCACCACCACCACGGGAGCGGGGAGCAGAAACTAATATCAGAGGAGGATCTTGGCTC
AGGTTCAGGATCCTCCACCGACGGCATGGACGAGCTGTACAAGGGTGCTAGCGGAGGAATGGTGAGCAAG
GGCGAGGAGACCACAATGGGCGTAATCAAGCCCGACATGAAGATCAAGCTGAAGATGGAGGGCAACGTGA
ATGGCCACGCCTTCGTGATCGAGGGCGAGGGCGAGGGCAAGCCCTACGACGGCACCAACACCATCAACCT
GGAGGTGAAGGAGGGAGCCCCCCTGCCCTTCTCCTACGACATTCTGACCACCGCGTTCGCCTACGGCAAC
AGGGCCTTCACCAAGTACCCCGACGACATCCCCAACTACTTCAAGCAGTCCTTCCCCGAGGGCTACTCTT
GGGAGCGCACCATGACCTTCGAGGACAAGGGCATCGTGAAGGTGAAGTCCGACATCTCCATGGAGGAGGA
CTCCTTCATCTACGAGATACACCTCAAGGGCGAGAACTTCCCCCCCAACGGCCCCGTGATGCAGAAGAAG
ACCACCGGCTGGGACGCCTCCACCGAGAGGATGTACGTGCGCGACGGCGTGCTGAAGGGCGACGTCAAGC
ACAAGCTGCTGCTGGAGGGCGGCGGCCACCACCGCGTTGACTTCAAGACCATCTACAGGGCCAAGAAGGC
GGTGAAGCTGCCCGACTATCACTTTGTGGACCACCGCATCGAGATCCTGAACCACGACAAGGACTACAAC
AAGGTGACCGTTTACGAGAGCGCCGTGGCCCGCAACTCCGGAATGGCGGACGAGGAGAAGCTGCCGCCCG
GCTGGGAGAAGCGCATGAGCCGCAGCTCAGGCCGAGTGTACTACTTCAACCACATCACTAACGCCAGCCA
GTGGGAGCGGCCCAGCGGCAACAGCAGCAGTGGTGGCAAAAACGGGCAGGGGGAGCCTGCCAGGAAGCTG
CGCATTCTGCAGTCGACTAGGGAGCAAGGGCTTGTGCCCGGGTCTAGAGGCGGAGGTGGTGGAGGAGGTG
GAGGTGGTGGAGGTGGAGGTGGAGGTGGTGGCGGTGGTGGAGGAGGAGGAGCTAGAGGCGGAGGTGGTGG
AGGAGGTGGAGGTGGTGGAGGTGGAGGTGGAGGTGGTGGCGGTGGTGGAGGAGGAGGAGCCAGCGGCGGA
GGTGGTGGAGGAGGTGGAGGTGGTGGAGGTGGAGGTGGAGGTGGTGGCGGTGGTGGAGGAGGAGGAACCG
GTGCTGACCAACTGACTGAAGAGTGGTCGACGGTACAGCGGACCGCGCCTGACGTACCACGTACACCAGT
AGGAAAGGCAAAGCTTTCATTCCAATTCCCGCGGGCGCGGGACATCGCGGCCGCCATGCTGCTGCCCGAC
AACCACTACCTGAGCTACCAGTCCGCCCTGAGCAAAGACCCCAACGAGAAGCGCGATCACATGGTCCTGC
TGGAGTTCGTGACCGCCGCCGGGATCACTCTCGGCATGGACGAGCTGTACAAGGGTGGCAGCGGTGGCAT
GGTGAGCAAGGGCGAGGAGCTGTTCACCGGGGTGGTGCCCATCCTGGTCGAGCTGGACGGCGACGTAAAC
GGCCACAAGTTCAGCGTGTCCGGCGAGGGCGAGGGCGATGCCACCTACGGCAAGCTGACCCTGAAGCTGA
TCTGCACCACCGGCAAGCTGCCCGTGCCCTGGCCCACCCTCGTGACCACCCTGGGCTACGGCCTGATGTG
CTTCGCCCGCTACCCCGACCACATGAAGCAGCACGACTTCTTCAAGTCCGCCATGCCCGAAGGCTACGTC
CAGGAGCGCACCATCTTCTTCAAGGACGACGGCAACTACAAGACCCGCGCCGAGGTGAAGTTCGAGGGCG
ACACCCTGGTGAACCGCATCGAGCTGAAGGGCATCGACTTCAAGGAGGACGGCAACATCCTGGGGCACAA
GCTGGAGTACAACTACAACAGCCACAACGTCTATATCACCGCCGACAAGCAGAAGAACGGCATCAAGGCC
AACTTCAAGATCCGCCACAACATCGAGGACGGCGGCGTGCAGCTCGCCGACCACTACCAGCAGAACACCC
CCATCGGCGACGGCCCCGTGGGTACCGATATCCTTCAAAAAAAACTTGAAGAACTTGAACTTGACGAATG
AGATATCTAATGACTCGAG
