>Addgene plasmid #39836 | EKAR2G_design1_mTFP_227_Venus_195 | addgene partial sequence | sequence record 54662 | pTriExUP 5'-GGTTATTGTGCTGTCTCATCA-3'
ATACGACTCACTATAGGGGAATTGTGAGCGGATAACAATTCCCCGGAGTTAATCCGGGACCTTTAATTCA
ACCCAACACAATATATTATAGTTAAATAAGAATTATTATCAAATCATTTGTATATTAATTAAAATACTAT
ACTGTAAATTACATTTTATTTACAATCAAAGGAGATATACCATGGCACACCATCACCACCACCACGGGAG
CGGGGAGCAGAAACTAATATCAGAGGAGGATCTTGGCTCAGGTTCAGGATCCTCCACCGACGGCATGGAC
GAGCTGTACAAGGGTGCTAGCGGAGGAATGGTGAGCAAGGGCGAGGAGACCACAATGGGCGTAATCAAGC
CCGACATGAAGATCAAGCTGAAGATGGAGGGCAACGTGAATGGCCACGCCTTCGTGATCGAGGGCGAGGG
CGAGGGCAAGCCCTACGACGGCACCAACACCATCAACCTGGAGGTGAAGGAGGGAGCCCCCCTGCCCTTC
TCCTACGACATTCTGACCACCGCGTTCGCCTACGGCAACAGGGCCTTCACCAAGTACCCCGACGACATCC
CCAACTACTTCAAGCAGTCCTTCCCCGAGGGCTACTCTTGGGAGCGCACCATGACCTTCGAGGACAAGGG
CATCGTGAAGGTGAAGTCCGACATCTCCATGGAGGAGGACTCCTTCATCTACGAGATACACCTCAAGGGC
GAGAACTTCCCCCCCAACGGCCCCGTGATGCAGAAGAAGACCACCGGCTGGGACGCCTCCACCGAGAGGA
TGTACGTGCGCGACGGCGTGCTGAAGGGCGACGTCAAGCACAAGCTGCTGCTGGAGGGCGGCGGCCACCA
CCGCGTTGACTTCAAGACCATCTACAGGGCCAAGAA
