>Addgene plasmid #39836 | EKAR2G_design1_mTFP_227_Venus_195 | addgene partial sequence | sequence record 54765 | pTriExDOWN 5'-TCGATCTCAGTGGTATTTGTG-3'
GGCAGCCTGCACCTGAGGTTAATCACTTAGTGATGGTGATGGTGATGGTGGTGCTCGAGTCATTAGATAT
CTCATTCGTCAAGTTCAAGTTCTTCAAGTTTTTTTTGAAGGATATCGGTACCCACGGGGCCGTCGCCGAT
GGGGGTGTTCTGCTGGTAGTGGTCGGCGAGCTGCACGCCGCCGTCCTCGATGTTGTGGCGGATCTTGAAG
TTGGCCTTGATGCCGTTCTTCTGCTTGTCGGCGGTGATATAGACGTTGTGGCTGTTGTAGTTGTACTCCA
GCTTGTGCCCCAGGATGTTGCCGTCCTCCTTGAAGTCGATGCCCTTCAGCTCGATGCGGTTCACCAGGGT
GTCGCCCTCGAACTTCACCTCGGCGCGGGTCTTGTAGTTGCCGTCGTCCTTGAAGAAGATGGTGCGCTCC
TGGACGTAGCCTTCGGGCATGGCGGACTTGAAGAAGTCGTGCTGCTTCATGTGGTCGGGGTAGCGGGCGA
AGCACATCAGGCCGTAGCCCAGGGTGGTCACGAGGGTGGGCCAGGGCACGGGCAGCTTGCCGGTGGTGCA
GATCAGCTTCAGGGTCAGCTTGCCGTAGGTGGCATCGCCCTCGCCCTCGCCGGACACGCTGAACTTGTGG
CCGTTTACGTCGCCGTCCAGCTCGACCAGGATGGGCACCACCCCGGTGAACAGCTCCTCGCCCTTGCTCA
CCATGCCACCGCTGCCACCCTTGTACAGCTCGTCCATGCCGAGAGTGATCCCGGCGGCGGTCACGAACTC
CAGCAGGACCATGTGATCGCGCTTCTCGTTGGGGTCTTTGCTCAGG
