>Addgene plasmid #39836 | EKAR2G_design1_mTFP_227_Venus_195 | addgene partial sequence | sequence record 55401 | EGFP-N 5'-CGTCGCCGTCCAGCTCGACCAG-3'
ACCATGCCACCGCTGCCACCCTTGTACAGCTCGTCCATGCCGAGAGTGATCCCGGCGGCGGTCACGAACT
CCAGCAGGACCATGTGATCGCGCTTCTCGTTGGGGTCTTTGCTCAGGGCGGACTGGTAGCTCAGGTAGTG
GTTGTCGGGCAGCAGCATGGCGGCCGCGATGTCCCGCGCCCGCGGGAATTGGAATGAAAGCTTTGCCTTT
CCTACTGGTGTACGTGGTACGTCAGGCGCGGTCCGCTGTACCGTCGACCACTCTTCAGTCAGTTGGTCAG
CACCGGTTCCTCCTCCTCCACCACCGCCACCACCTCCACCTCCACCTCCACCACCTCCACCTCCTCCACC
ACCTCCGCCGCTGGCTCCTCCTCCTCCACCACCGCCACCACCTCCACCTCCACCTCCACCACCTCCACCT
CCTCCACCACCTCCGCCTCTAGCTCCTCCTCCTCCACCACCGCCACCACCTCCACCTCCACCTCCACCAC
CTCCACCTCCTCCACCACCTCCGCCTCTAGAC
